Addgene plasmid #81346: pDONR223_CPXCR1_p.E73K
Purpose: Gateway Donor vector containing CPXCR1 , part of the Target Accelerator Plasmid Collection.
Depositing lab: Jesse Boehm & William Hahn & David Root. Depositing organization: Broad Institute. Publication: Systematic Functional Interrogation of Rare Cancer Variants Identifies Oncogenic Alleles. Kim E, Ilic N, Shrestha Y, Zou L, Kamburov A, Zhu C, Yang X, Lubonja R, Tran N, Nguyen C, Lawrence MS, Piccioni F, Bagul M, Doench JG, Chouinard CR, Wu X, Hogstrom L, Natoli T, Tamayo P, Horn H, Corsello SM, Lage K, Root DE, Subramanian A, Golub TR, Getz G, Boehm JS, Hahn WC. Cancer Discov. 2016 Jul;6(7):714-26. doi: 10.1158/2159-8290.CD-16-0160. Epub 2016 May 4. PubMed 27147599.
Backbone
  Vector backbone: pDONR223
  Backbone manufacturer: Invitrogen
  Backbone size w/o insert (bp): 2790
  Vector type: Gateway Entry vector
Growth in bacteria
  Bacterial resistance: Spectinomycin, 50 μg/mL
  Growth temperature: 37°C
  Growth strain: DH5alpha
  Copy number: High Copy
Gene/Insert
  Gene/Insert name: CPXCR1
  Species: H. sapiens (human)
  Mutation: E73K
  GenBank ID: NM_033048.5
  Entrez Gene: CPXCR1 (a.k.a. CT77)
  Promoter: None
  Cloning method: Gateway Cloning
  Sequencing primers: 5′ M13pUC-fwd; 3′ M13-Rev
Terms and licenses: Academic/Nonprofit Terms; Industry Terms: Not Available to Industry
Depositor comments: Closed state: stop codon immediately follows insert
How to cite: pDONR223_CPXCR1_p.E73K was a gift from Jesse Boehm & William Hahn & David Root (Addgene plasmid # 81346 ; http://n2t.net/addgene:81346 ; RRID:Addgene_81346)
