[The description below was written by a language model from this plasmid's Addgene catalogue record and pLannotate feature annotations shown in this document.]
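Description:
pDONR223_CPXCR1_p.E73K is a Gateway entry clone built on the Invitrogen pDONR223 backbone. It carries the human CPXCR1 open reading frame (also known as CT77) with an E73K missense substitution. The sequenced plasmid is about 3.7 kb and is maintained in E. coli from a high-copy ColE1/pUC-type origin. Selection is with spectinomycin, conferred by the aadA aminoglycoside adenylyltransferase gene (annotated SmR). This gene sits downstream of a class 1 integron Pc promoter fragment and a short remnant of a gentamicin resistance gene. rrnB T1 and T2 terminators, together with small lacZα and lacI fragments, are further backbone elements and have no role in the payload.

The CPXCR1 coding sequence of roughly 900 bp is flanked on both sides by attL recombination sites in opposite orientations. The automated annotation labels both as an attL3 variant, but they serve as the pair of sites that LR Clonase uses to move the ORF directionally into an attR-containing destination vector. The record lists no promoter for the insert, so this plasmid does not express it. The only nearby promoter is a T7 promoter just outside the downstream att site, on the reverse strand and pointing back toward the insert. The clone is in the "closed" configuration, with a stop codon immediately after the ORF, so destination vectors yield native C-termini rather than C-terminal fusions.

The construct belongs to the Target Accelerator Plasmid Collection. It is a source clone for shuttling a cancer-associated variant allele into expression vectors for functional testing of rare tumour mutations.
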