Features (pLannotate 1.2.2; 12 found; start..end, strand, type, name):
     38..74      -  CDS            lacZα (fragment): LacZα fragment of β-galactosidase; lacZ fragment
     91..186     +  protein_bind   attL3: mutant version of attL; recombination site for the Gateway® LR reaction LR Clonase™
    192..1094    +  CDS            CPXCR1: CPXCR_HUMAN - Experimental evidence at transcript level: Swiss-Prot protein existence level 2. From Homo sapiens (Human).
   1102..1197    -  protein_bind   attL3: mutant version of attL; recombination site for the Gateway® LR reaction LR Clonase™
   1216..1234    -  promoter       T7 promoter: promoter for bacteriophage T7 RNA polymerase
   1424..1447    +  promoter       Pc promoter (fragment): intI1 (promoter lies within the coding sequence); class 1 integron promoter
   1623..1679    +  CDS            GmR (fragment): gentamycin acetyltransferase; aacC1; confers resistance to gentamycin
   1686..2477    +  CDS            SmR: aminoglycoside adenylyltransferase (Murphy, 1985); aadA; confers resistance to spectinomycin and streptomycin
   2570..3158    +  rep_origin     ori: high-copy-number ColE1/pMB1/pBR322/pUC origin of replication
   3341..3433    +  CDS            lacI (fragment): lac repressor; lacI; The lac repressor binds to the lac operator to inhibit transcription in E. coli. This inhibition can be relieved by adding lactose or isopropyl-β-D-thiogalactopyranoside (IPTG).
   3488..3515    -  terminator     rrnB T2 terminator: transcription terminator T2 from the E. coli rrnB gene
   3647..3690    +  terminator     rrnB T1 terminator: Escherichia coli rrnB; transcription terminator T1 from the E. coli rrnB gene
>Addgene plasmid #81346 | pDONR223_CPXCR1_p.E73K | addgene full sequence | sequence record 168522 | Addgene NGS Result
GGCAGTTCCCTACTCTCGCGTTAACGCTAGCATGGATGTTTTCCCAGTCACGACGTTGTAAAACGACGGC
CAGTCTTAAGCTCGGGCCCCAAATAATGATTTTATTTTGACTGATAGTGACCTGTTCGTTGCAACAAATT
GATGAGCAATGCTTTTTTATAATGCCAACTTTGTACAAAAAAGTTGGCACCATGAGTTCTCCTACTAAAG
AAGGAAGTGATACAGCTGGAAATGCTCACAAAAATTCTGAAAATGAGCCTCCTAATGACTGTAGTACAGA
CATAGAGTCTCCATCTGCTGATCCCAATATGATCTATCAGGTAGAAACCAACCCAATAAACAGGGAGCCA
GGCACAGCAACCTCCCAGGAAGATGTTGTTCCTCAAGCAGCAGAAAACAGCGAGCTCAAAACAGAGATCC
AAAAAGATCAACGAGAAGAAGATCTAAAAGAAGAGCTTCTTCTACTTCAGACCCCCATTCCCAGAAAATT
GGTCTCTCACAAGCCCTTAAATGATAGATCAAGATCCCACTCAGGGAAAGTTGAGATGAAAGCAAACAAT
TTCCCCATAAATCACAAAACTCGTTTTCGACTTTCAACTTCATGGAGAGTCCCATTTATTAACAGTCATG
AGATAAGAAGTATGATTCTCCATCTGCTATGTGATAGATATTTCTCTCAGGCTGCAGGGTGTCAGAATAC
CATGTGGGTAAAGCGAAAATATATAGCATGTCTTTACCATCCAAATAGTTTCACCCATCACGAGAGAGCC
ATAACATTTAGAAGGCCTTCGAGGGTGCACTACTACCGTCCCCTCACTGAGAGAATGACATCAGGAAAAT
TTTGCAAATCAACTGACACTAAAGGGAAATGTAGATTCCGTGCTATTGTGAGGTCTGTGCTCTTTGTGTC
ACAGATACAAATTGAAAGTATTTTTAATATAAAAGGTTTTGTGGATATATTGACATATATCCATACCATG
AATGTTATGATCACAAACACCAATAATGGTTGGAAATACTTTTGTCCCATCTGTGGAAGGCTTTTTAACA
CTTACTCTGAATTAAGACAACATTCATGCAGCTCTTCTGGGAATTGATTGCCAACTTTCTTGTACAAAGT
TGGCATTATAAGAAAGCATTGCTTATCAATTTGTTGCAACGAACAGGTCACTATCAGTCAAAATAAAATC
ATTATTTGCCATCCAGCTGATATCCCCTATAGTGAGTCGTATTACATGGTCATAGCTGTTTCCTGGCAGC
TCTGGCCCGTGTCTCAAAATCTCTGATGTTACATTGCACAAGATAAAAATATATCATCATGCCTCCTCTA
GACCAGCCAGGACAGAAATGCCTCGACTTCGCTGCTACCCAAGGTTGCCGGGTGACGCACACCGTGGAAA
CGGATGAAGGCACGAACCCAGTGGACATAAGCCTGTTCGGTTCGTAAGCTGTAATGCAAGTAGCGTATGC
GCTCACGCAACTGGTCCAGAACCTTGACCGAACGCAGCGGTGGTAACGGCGCAGTGGCGGTTTTCATGGC
TTGTTATGACTGTTTTTTTGGGGTACAGTCTATGCCTCGGGCATCCAAGCAGCAAGCGCGTTACGCCGTG
GGTCGATGTTTGATGTTATGGAGCAGCAACGATGTTACGCAGCAGGGCAGTCGCCCTAAAACAAAGTTAA
ACATTATGAGGGAAGCGGTGATCGCCGAAGTATCGACTCAACTATCAGAGGTAGTTGGCGTCATCGAGCG
CCATCTCGAACCGACGTTGCTGGCCGTACATTTGTACGGCTCCGCAGTGGATGGCGGCCTGAAGCCACAC
AGTGATATTGATTTGCTGGTTACGGTGACCGTAAGGCTTGATGAAACAACGCGGCGAGCTTTGATCAACG
ACCTTTTGGAAACTTCGGCTTCCCCTGGAGAGAGCGAGATTCTCCGCGCTGTAGAAGTCACCATTGTTGT
GCACGACGACATCATTCCGTGGCGTTATCCAGCTAAGCGCGAACTGCAATTTGGAGAATGGCAGCGCAAT
GACATTCTTGCAGGTATCTTCGAGCCAGCCACGATCGACATTGATCTGGCTATCTTGCTGACAAAAGCAA
GAGAACATAGCGTTGCCTTGGTAGGTCCAGCGGCGGAGGAACTCTTTGATCCGGTTCCTGAACAGGATCT
ATTTGAGGCGCTAAATGAAACCTTAACGCTATGGAACTCGCCGCCCGACTGGGCTGGCGATGAGCGAAAT
GTAGTGCTTACGTTGTCCCGCATTTGGTACAGCGCAGTAACCGGCAAAATCGCGCCGAAGGATGTCGCTG
CCGACTGGGCAATGGAGCGCCTGCCGGCCCAGTATCAGCCCGTCATACTTGAAGCTAGACAGGCTTATCT
TGGACAAGAAGAAGATCGCTTGGCCTCGCGCGCAGATCAGTTGGAAGAATTTGTCCACTACGTGAAAGGC
GAGATCACCAAGGTAGTCGGCAAATAACCCTCGAGCCACCCATGACCAAAATCCCTTAACGTGAGTTACG
CGTCGTTCCACTGAGCGTCAGACCCCGTAGAAAAGATCAAAGGATCTTCTTGAGATCCTTTTTTTCTGCG
CGTAATCTGCTGCTTGCAAACAAAAAAACCACCGCTACCAGCGGTGGTTTGTTTGCCGGATCAAGAGCTA
CCAACTCTTTTTCCGAAGGTAACTGGCTTCAGCAGAGCGCAGATACCAAATACTGTTCTTCTAGTGTAGC
CGTAGTTAGGCCACCACTTCAAGAACTCTGTAGCACCGCCTACATACCTCGCTCTGCTAATCCTGTTACC
AGTGGCTGCTGCCAGTGGCGATAAGTCGTGTCTTACCGGGTTGGACTCAAGACGATAGTTACCGGATAAG
GCGCAGCGGTCGGGCTGAACGGGGGGTTCGTGCACACAGCCCAGCTTGGAGCGAACGACCTACACCGAAC
TGAGATACCTACAGCGTGAGCTATGAGAAAGCGCCACGCTTCCCGAAGGGAGAAAGGCGGACAGGTATCC
GGTAAGCGGCAGGGTCGGAACAGGAGAGCGCACGAGGGAGCTTCCAGGGGGAAACGCCTGGTATCTTTAT
AGTCCTGTCGGGTTTCGCCACCTCTGACTTGAGCGTCGATTTTTGTGATGCTCGTCAGGGGGGCGGAGCC
TATGGAAAAACGCCAGCAACGCGGCCTTTTTACGGTTCCTGGCCTTTTGCTGGCCTTTTGCTCACATGTT
CTTTCCTGCGTTATCCCCTGATTCTGTGGATAACCGTATTACCGCCTTTGAGTGAGCTGATACCGCTCGC
CGCAGCCGAACGACCGAGCGCAGCGAGTCAGTGAGCGAGGAAGCGGAAGAGCGCCCAATACGCAAACCGC
CTCTCCCCGCGCGTTGGCCGATTCATTAATGCAGCTGGCACGACAGGTTTCCCGACTGGAAAGCGGGCAG
TGAGCGCAACGCAATTAATACGCGTACCGCTAGCCAGGAAGAGTTTGTAGAAACGCAAAAAGGCCATCCG
TCAGGATGGCCTTCTGCTTAGTTTGATGCCTGGCAGTTTATGGCGGGCGTCCTGCCCGCCACCCTCCGGG
CCGTTGCTTCACAACGTTCAAATCCGCTCCCGGCGGATTTGTCCTACTCAGGAGAGCGTTCACCGACAAA
CAACAGATAAAACGAAAGGCCCAGTCTTCCGACTGAGCCTTTCGTTTTATTTGATGCCT
