>Addgene plasmid #81346 | pDONR223_CPXCR1_p.E73K | depositor partial sequence | sequence record 154665 | Insert sequence
ATGAGTTCTCCTACTAAAGAAGGAAGTGATACAGCTGGAAATGCTCACAAAAATTCTGAAAATGAGCCTC
CTAATGACTGTAGTACAGACATAGAGTCTCCATCTGCTGATCCCAATATGATCTATCAGGTAGAAACCAA
CCCAATAAACAGGGAGCCAGGCACAGCAACCTCCCAGGAAGATGTTGTTCCTCAAGCAGCAGAAAACAGC
GAGCTCAAAACAGAGATCCAAAAAGATCAACGAGAAGAAGATCTAAAAGAAGAGCTTCTTCTACTTCAGA
CCCCCATTCCCAGAAAATTGGTCTCTCACAAGCCCTTAAATGATAGATCAAGATCCCACTCAGGGAAAGT
TGAGATGAAAGCAAACAATTTCCCCATAAATCACAAAACTCGTTTTCGACTTTCAACTTCATGGAGAGTC
CCATTTATTAACAGTCATGAGATAAGAAGTATGATTCTCCATCTGCTATGTGATAGATATTTCTCTCAGG
CTGCAGGGTGTCAGAATACCATGTGGGTAAAGCGAAAATATATAGCATGTCTTTACCATCCAAATAGTTT
CACCCATCACGAGAGAGCCATAACATTTAGAAGGCCTTCGAGGGTGCACTACTACCGTCCCCTCACTGAG
AGAATGACATCAGGAAAATTTTGCAAATCAACTGACACTAAAGGGAAATGTAGATTCCGTGCTATTGTGA
GGTCTGTGCTCTTTGTGTCACAGATACAAATTGAAAGTATTTTTAATATAAAAGGTTTTGTGGATATATT
GACATATATCCATACCATGAATGTTATGATCACAAACACCAATAATGGTTGGAAATACTTTTGTCCCATC
TGTGGAAGGCTTTTTAACACTTACTCTGAATTAAGACAACATTCATGCAGCTCTTCTGGGAAT
